Addgene plasmid #41268: TAL3094
Depositing lab: Keith Joung. Depositing organization: Massachusetts General Hospital. Publication: Targeted gene disruption in somatic zebrafish cells using engineered TALENs. Sander JD, Cade L, Khayter C, Reyon D, Peterson RT, Joung JK, Yeh JR. Nat Biotechnol. 2011 Aug 5;29(8):697-8. doi: 10.1038/nbt.1934. PubMed 21822241.
Backbone
  Vector backbone: JDS71
  Backbone manufacturer: Addgene plasmid #32287
  Backbone size w/o insert (bp): 6447
  Vector type: Mammalian Expression ; T7
Growth in bacteria
  Bacterial resistance: Ampicillin, 100 μg/mL
  Growth temperature: 37°C
  Growth strain: XL1 Blue
  Copy number: High Copy
Gene/Insert
  Gene/Insert name: ZebrafishCommunity-her6-Left (alt name: her6)
  Species: D. rerio (zebrafish)
  Insert size (bp): 1640
  Entrez Gene: her6 (a.k.a. HER-6, cb129)
  Promoter: CMV
  Tag / fusion protein: 3X Flag (N terminal on backbone); WT FOKI (C terminal on backbone)
  Cloning method: Restriction Enzyme; 5′ cloning site N/A (destroyed during cloning); 3′ cloning site N/A (destroyed during cloning)
  Sequencing primers: 5′ CMV-F; 3′ BGH-rev
Terms and licenses: Academic/Nonprofit Terms; Industry Terms: Not Available to Industry
Depositor comments: Target binding site: TGACAGCGTTTACTCCAC It is strongly recommended that users perform a diagnostic digest to verify this plasmid prior to use. For example, a double digest of the plasmid with BamHI and KpnI should result in two bands at 2.3kb and 5.8kb.
How to cite: TAL3094 was a gift from Keith Joung (Addgene plasmid # 41268 ; http://n2t.net/addgene:41268 ; RRID:Addgene_41268)
