[The description below was written by a language model from this plasmid's Addgene catalogue record and the feature table of its GenBank file.]
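Description:
TAL3094 is a TALEN expression plasmid built on the JDS71 backbone, encoding the "left" half of a nuclease pair directed against the zebrafish (D. rerio) her6 gene. The roughly 1.6 kb insert is not her6 coding sequence. It is an engineered array of TAL effector repeats designed to recognise an 18-nucleotide target site in that locus. The array was cloned by restriction enzyme methods that destroyed both cloning junctions. It sits in frame with backbone-encoded elements: a 3X FLAG epitope at the N terminus for detection, and the wild-type FokI nuclease domain at the C terminus. Because FokI cleaves as a dimer, this construct is meant to be used with a matching right-hand TALEN that binds the opposite strand nearby, so the two cleavage domains together make a double-strand break. Error-prone repair of that break can then produce disrupting insertions or deletions.

Expression is driven by a CMV promoter for mammalian cells. The vector type also lists T7, which indicates that the coding sequence can be transcribed in vitro to make mRNA, the usual delivery route for zebrafish embryo injection and consistent with the associated work on targeted gene disruption in somatic zebrafish cells. The listed sequencing primers suggest a BGH polyadenylation region downstream of the insert. The plasmid is maintained at high copy in E. coli under ampicillin selection; the record does not name the origin of replication. The depositor advises confirming the plasmid by diagnostic digest before use, sensible given the repetitive TAL array. The held GenBank record covers only a 969 bp portion of the plasmid and carries no annotated features, so it adds nothing to the catalogue description.
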