LOCUS       Exported 969 bp ds-DNA linear SYN 04-JUL-2021
DEFINITION  synthetic linear DNA
ACCESSION   .
VERSION     .
KEYWORDS    TAL3094
SOURCE      synthetic DNA construct
  ORGANISM  synthetic DNA construct
REFERENCE   1 (bases 1 to 969)
  AUTHORS   Sander JD, Cade L, Khayter C, Reyon D, Peterson RT, Joung JK, Yeh JR
  TITLE     Targeted gene disruption in somatic zebrafish cells using engineered
            TALENs.
  JOURNAL   Nat Biotechnol. 2011 Aug 5;29(8):697-8. doi: 10.1038/nbt.1934.
  PUBMED    21822241
REFERENCE   2 (bases 1 to 969)
  AUTHORS   .
  TITLE     Direct Submission
  JOURNAL   Exported Jul 4, 2021 from SnapGene Server 1.1.58
            http://www.snapgene.com
FEATURES             Location/Qualifiers
     source          1..969
                     /organism="synthetic DNA construct"
                     /mol_type="other DNA"
ORIGIN
        1 gcgctgctga ctgtggcggg tgagcttagg gggcctccgc tccagctcga caccgggcag
       61 ctgctgaaga tcgcgaagag agggggagta acagcggtag aggcagtgca cgcctggcgc
      121 aatgcgctca ccggggcccc cttgaacctg accccagacc aggtagtcgc aatcgcgaac
      181 aataatgggg gaaagcaagc cctggaaacc gtgcaaaggt tgttgccggt cctttgtcaa
      241 gaccacggcc ttacaccgga gcaagtcgtg gccattgcaa gcaacatcgg tggcaaacag
      301 gctcttgaga cggttcagag acttctccca gttctctgtc aagcccacgg gctgactccc
      361 gatcaagttg tagcgattgc gtcgcatgac ggagggaaac aagcattgga gactgtccaa
      421 cggctccttc ccgtgttgtg tcaagcccac ggtttgacgc ctgcacaagt ggtcgccatc
      481 gcctccaata ttggcggtaa gcaggcgctg gaaacagtac agcgcctgct gcctgtactg
      541 tgccaggatc atggactgac cccagaccag gtagtcgcaa tcgcgaacaa taatggggga
      601 aagcaagccc tggaaaccgt gcaaaggttg ttgccggtcc tttgtcaaga ccacggcctt
      661 acaccggagc aagtcgtggc cattgcatcc cacgacggtg gcaaacaggc tcttgagacg
      721 gttcagagac ttctcccagt tctctgtcaa gcccacgggc tgactcccga tcaagttgta
      781 gcgattgcga ataacaatgg agggaaacaa gcattggaga ctgtccaacg gctccttccc
      841 gtgttgtgtc aagcccacgg tttgacgcct gcacaagtgg tcgccatcgc ctcgaatggc
      901 ggcggtaagc aggcgctgga aacagtacag cgcctgctgc ctgtactgtg ccaggatcat
      961 ggactgacc
//
