>Addgene plasmid #41268 | TAL3094 | depositor partial sequence | sequence record 54907 | TAL3094 sequence 2430 bps
TCTAGAGCTAGCACCATGGACTACAAAGACCATGACGGTGATTATAAAGATCATGACATCGATTACAAGG
ATGACGATGACAAGATGGCCCCCAAGAAGAAGAGGAAGGTGGGCATTCACCGCGGGGTACCTATGGTGGA
CTTGAGGACACTCGGTTATTCGCAACAGCAACAGGAGAAAATCAAGCCTAAGGTCAGGAGCACCGTCGCG
CAACACCACGAGGCGCTTGTGGGGCATGGCTTCACTCATGCGCATATTGTCGCGCTTTCACAGCACCCTG
CGGCGCTTGGGACGGTGGCTGTCAAATACCAAGATATGATTGCGGCCCTGCCCGAAGCCACGCACGAGGC
AATTGTAGGGGTCGGTAAACAGTGGTCGGGAGCGCGAGCACTTGAGGCGCTGCTGACTGTGGCGGGTGAG
CTTAGGGGGCCTCCGCTCCAGCTCGACACCGGGCAGCTGCTGAAGATCGCGAAGAGAGGGGGAGTAACAG
CGGTAGAGGCAGTGCACGCCTGGCGCAATGCGCTCACCGGGGCCCCCTTGAACCTGACCCCAGACCAGGT
AGTCGCAATCGCGAACAATAATGGGGGAAAGCAAGCCCTGGAAACCGTGCAAAGGTTGTTGCCGGTCCTT
TGTCAAGACCACGGCCTTACACCGGAGCAAGTCGTGGCCATTGCAAGCAACATCGGTGGCAAACAGGCTC
TTGAGACGGTTCAGAGACTTCTCCCAGTTCTCTGTCAAGCCCACGGGCTGACTCCCGATCAAGTTGTAGC
GATTGCGTCGCATGACGGAGGGAAACAAGCATTGGAGACTGTCCAACGGCTCCTTCCCGTGTTGTGTCAA
GCCCACGGTTTGACGCCTGCACAAGTGGTCGCCATCGCCTCCAATATTGGCGGTAAGCAGGCGCTGGAAA
CAGTACAGCGCCTGCTGCCTGTACTGTGCCAGGATCATGGACTGACCCCAGACCAGGTAGTCGCAATCGC
GAACAATAATGGGGGAAAGCAAGCCCTGGAAACCGTGCAAAGGTTGTTGCCGGTCCTTTGTCAAGACCAC
GGCCTTACACCGGAGCAAGTCGTGGCCATTGCATCCCACGACGGTGGCAAACAGGCTCTTGAGACGGTTC
AGAGACTTCTCCCAGTTCTCTGTCAAGCCCACGGGCTGACTCCCGATCAAGTTGTAGCGATTGCGAATAA
CAATGGAGGGAAACAAGCATTGGAGACTGTCCAACGGCTCCTTCCCGTGTTGTGTCAAGCCCACGGTTTG
ACGCCTGCACAAGTGGTCGCCATCGCCTCGAATGGCGGCGGTAAGCAGGCGCTGGAAACAGTACAGCGCC
TGCTGCCTGTACTGTGCCAGGATCATGGACTGACCCCAGACCAGGTAGTCGCAATCGCGTCAAACGGAGG
GGGAAAGCAAGCCCTGGAAACCGTGCAAAGGTTGTTGCCGGTCCTTTGTCAAGACCACGGCCTTACACCG
GAGCAAGTCGTGGCCATTGCAAGCAATGGGGGTGGCAAACAGGCTCTTGAGACGGTTCAGAGACTTCTCC
CAGTTCTCTGTCAAGCCCACGGGCTGACTCCCGATCAAGTTGTAGCGATTGCGTCGAACATTGGAGGGAA
ACAAGCATTGGAGACTGTCCAACGGCTCCTTCCCGTGTTGTGTCAAGCCCACGGTTTGACGCCTGCACAA
GTGGTCGCCATCGCCAGCCATGATGGCGGTAAGCAGGCGCTGGAAACAGTACAGCGCCTGCTGCCTGTAC
TGTGCCAGGATCATGGACTGACCCCAGACCAGGTAGTCGCAATCGCGTCAAACGGAGGGGGAAAGCAAGC
CCTGGAAACCGTGCAAAGGTTGTTGCCGGTCCTTTGTCAAGACCACGGCCTTACACCGGAGCAAGTCGTG
GCCATTGCATCCCACGACGGTGGCAAACAGGCTCTTGAGACGGTTCAGAGACTTCTCCCAGTTCTCTGTC
AAGCCCACGGGCTGACTCCCGATCAAGTTGTAGCGATTGCGTCGCATGACGGAGGGAAACAAGCATTGGA
GACTGTCCAACGGCTCCTTCCCGTGTTGTGTCAAGCCCACGGTTTGACGCCTGCACAAGTGGTCGCCATC
GCCTCCAATATTGGCGGTAAGCAGGCGCTGGAAACAGTACAGCGCCTGCTGCCTGTACTGTGCCAGGATC
ATGGACTGACACCCGAACAGGTGGTCGCCATTGCTTCCCACGACGGAGGACGGCCAGCCTTGGAGTCCAT
CGTAGCCCAATTGTCCAGGCCCGATCCCGCGTTGGCTGCGTTAACGAATGACCATCTGGTGGCGTTGGCA
TGTCTTGGTGGACGACCCGCGCTCGATGCAGTCAAAAAGGGTCTGCCTCATGCTCCCGCATTGATCAAAA
GAACCAACCGGCGGATTCCCGAGAGAACTTCCCATCGAGTCGCGGGATCC
